>Addgene plasmid #216176 | pHAGE2-TetO-SOX17WT | addgene full sequence | sequence record 431749 | Addgene NGS Result
TGGAAGGGCTAATTCACTCCCAAAGAAGACAAGATATCCTTGATCTGTGGATCTACCACACACAAGGCTA
CTTCCCTGATTAGCAGAACTACACACCAGGGCCAGGGGTCAGATATCCACTGACCTTTGGATGGTGCTAC
AAGCTAGTACCAGTTGAGCCAGATAAGGTAGAAGAGGCCAATAAAGGAGAGAACACCAGCTTGTTACACC
CTGTGAGCCTGCATGGGATGGATGACCCGGAGAGAGAAGTGTTAGAGTGGAGGTTTGACAGCCGCCTAGC
ATTTCATCACGTGGCCCGAGAGCTGCATCCGGAGTACTTCAAGAACTGCTGATATCGAGCTTGCTACAAG
GGACTTTCCGCTGGGGACTTTCCAGGGAGGCGTGGCCTGGGCGGGACTGGGGAGTGGCGAGCCCTCAGAT
CCTGCATATAAGCAGCTGCTTTTTGCCTGTACTGGGTCTCTCTGGTTAGACCAGATCTGAGCCTGGGAGC
TCTCTGGCTAACTAGGGAACCCACTGCTTAAGCCTCAATAAAGCTTGCCTTGAGTGCTTCAAGTAGTGTG
TGCCCGTCTGTTGTGTGACTCTGGTAACTAGAGATCCCTCAGACCCTTTTAGTCAGTGTGGAAAATCTCT
AGCAGTGGCGCCCGAACAGGGACTTGAAAGCGAAAGGGAAACCAGAGGAGCTCTCTCGACGCAGGACTCG
GCTTGCTGAAGCGCGCACGGCAAGAGGCGAGGGGCGGCGACTGGTGAGTACGCCAAAAATTTTGACTAGC
GGAGGCTAGAAGGAGAGAGATGGGTGCGAGAGCGTCAGTATTAAGCGGGGGAGAATTAGATCGCGATGGG
AAAAAATTCGGTTAAGGCCAGGGGGAAAGAAAAAATATAAATTAAAACATATAGTATGGGCAAGCAGGGA
GCTAGAACGATTCGCAGTTAATCCTGGCCTGTTAGAAACATCAGAAGGCTGTAGACAAATACTGGGACAG
CTACAACCATCCCTTCAGACAGGATCAGAAGAACTTAGATCATTATATAATACAGTAGCAACCCTCTATT
GTGTGCATCAAAGGATAGAGATAAAAGACACCAAGGAAGCTTTAGACAAGATAGAGGAAGAGCAAAACAA
AAGTAAGACCACCGCACAGCAAGCGGCCGGCCGCTGATCTTCAGACCTGGAGGAGGAGATATGAGGGACA
ATTGGAGAAGTGAATTATATAAATATAAAGTAGTAAAAATTGAACCATTAGGAGTAGCACCCACCAAGGC
AAAGAGAAGAGTGGTGCAGAGAGAAAAAAGAGCAGTGGGAATAGGAGCTTTGTTCCTTGGGTTCTTGGGA
GCAGCAGGAAGCACTATGGGCGCAGCGTCAATGACGCTGACGGTACAGGCCAGACAATTATTGTCTGGTA
TAGTGCAGCAGCAGAACAATTTGCTGAGGGCTATTGAGGCGCAACAGCATCTGTTGCAACTCACAGTCTG
GGGCATCAAGCAGCTCCAGGCAAGAATCCTGGCTGTGGAAAGATACCTAAAGGATCAACAGCTCCTGGGG
ATTTGGGGTTGCTCTGGAAAACTCATTTGCACCACTGCTGTGCCTTGGAATGCTAGTTGGAGTAATAAAT
CTCTGGAACAGATTTGGAATCACACGACCTGGATGGAGTGGGACAGAGAAATTAACAATTACACAAGCTT
AATACACTCCTTAATTGAAGAATCGCAAAACCAGCAAGAAAAGAATGAACAAGAATTATTGGAATTAGAT
AAATGGGCAAGTTTGTGGAATTGGTTTAACATAACAAATTGGCTGTGGTATATAAAATTATTCATAATGA
TAGTAGGAGGCTTGGTAGGTTTAAGAATAGTTTTTGCTGTACTTTCTATAGTGAATAGAGTTAGGCAGGG
ATATTCACCATTATCGTTTCAGACCCACCTCCCAACCCCGAGGGGACCCGACAGGCCCGAAGGAATAGAA
GAAGAAGGTGGAGAGAGAGACAGAGACAGATCCATTCGATTAGTGAACGGATCTCGACGGTATCGCCGAA
TTCACAAATGGCAGTATTCATCCACAATTTTAAAAGAAAAGGGGGGATTGGGGGGTACAGTGCAGGGGAA
AGAATAGTAGACATAATAGCAACAGACATACAAACTAAAGAATTACAAAAACAAATTACAAAAATTCAAA
ATTTTCGGGTTTATTACAGGGACAGCAGAGATCCAGTTTGGACTAGTCCACACCCTAACTGACACACTCG
AGTTTACCACTCCCTATCAGTGATAGAGAAAAGTGAAAGTCGAGTTTACCACTCCCTATCAGTGATAGAG
AAAAGTGAAAGTCGAGTTTACCACTCCCTATCAGTGATAGAGAAAAGTGAAAGTCGAGTTTACCACTCCC
TATCAGTGATAGAGAAAAGTGAAAGTCGAGTTTACCACTCCCTATCAGTGATAGAGAAAAGTGAAAGTCG
AGTTTACCACTCCCTATCAGTGATAGAGAAAAGTGAAAGTCGAGTTTACCACTCCCTATCAGTGATAGAG
AAAAGTGAAAGTCGAGCTCGGTACCCGGGTCGAGGTAGGCATGTACGGTGGGAGGCCTATATAAGCAGAG
CTCGTTTAGTGAACCGTCAGATCGCCTGGAGACGCCATCCACGCTGTTTTGACCTCCATAGAAGACACCG
GGACCGATCCAGCCTGCGGCCACCACCGGT
[1242 nt withheld, positions 2691-3932]
TGAGTCGACATCGATAGATCCTAATCAACCTCTGGATTACAAAATTTGTGAAAGATTGACTGGTATTCTT
AACTATGTTGCTCCTTTTACGCTATGTGGATACGCTGCTTTAATGCCTTTGTATCATGCTATTGCTTCCC
GTATGGCTTTCATTTTCTCCTCCTTGTATAAATCCTGGTTGCTGTCTCTTTATGAGGAGTTGTGGCCCGT
TGTCAGGCAACGTGGCGTGGTGTGCACTGTGTTTGCTGACGCAACCCCCACTGGTTGGGGCATTGCCACC
ACCTGTCAGCTCCTTTCCGGGACTTTCGCTTTCCCCCTCCCTATTGCCACGGCGGAACTCATCGCCGCCT
GCCTTGCCCGCTGCTGGACAGGGGCTCGGCTGTTGGGCACTGACAATTCCGTGGTGTTGTCGGGGAAATC
ATCGTCCTTTCCTTGGCTGCTCGCCTGTGTTGCCACCTGGATTCTGCGCGGGACGTCCTTCTGCTACGTC
CCTTCGGCCCTCAATCCAGCGGACCTTCCTTCCCGCGGCCTGCTGCCGGCTCTGCGGCCTCTTCCGCGTC
TTCGCCTTCGCCCTCAGACGAGTCGGATCTCCCTTTGGGCCGCCTCCCCGCCTGGTACCTTTAAGACCAA
TGACTTACAAGGCAGCTGTAGATCTTAGCCACTTTTTAAAAGAAAAGGGGGGACTGGAAGGGCTAATTCA
CTCCCAACGAAGACAAGATCACCTGCAGGACAGGCGCGCCATAACTTCGTATAGCATACATTATACGAAG
TTATCTGCTTTTTGCTTGTACTGGGTCTCTCTGGTTAGACCAGATCTGAGCCTGGGAGCTCTCTGGCTAA
CTAGGGAACCCACTGCTTAAGCCTCAATAAAGCTTGCCTTGAGTGCTTCAAGTAGTGTGTGCCCGTCTGT
TGTGTGACTCTGGTAACTAGAGATCCCTCAGACCCTTTTAGTCAGTGTGGAAAATCTCTAGCACCCGGGC
GATTAAGGAAAGGGCTAGATCATTCTTGAAGACGAAAGGGCCTCGTGATACGCCTATTTTTATAGGTTAA
TGTCATGATAATAATGGTTTCTTAGACGTCAGGTGGCACTTTTCGGGGAAATGTGCGCGGAACCCCTATT
TGTTTATTTTTCTAAATACATTCAAATATGTATCCGCTCATGAGACAATAACCCTGATAAATGCTTCAAT
AATATTGAAAAAGGAAGAGTATGAGTATTCAACATTTCCGTGTCGCCCTTATTCCCTTTTTTGCGGCATT
TTGCCTTCCTGTTTTTGCTCACCCAGAAACGCTGGTGAAAGTAAAAGATGCTGAAGATCAGTTGGGTGCA
CGAGTGGGTTACATCGAACTGGATCTCAACAGCGGTAAGATCCTTGAGAGTTTTCGCCCCGAAGAACGTT
TTCCAATGATGAGCACTTTTAAAGTTCTGCTATGTGGCGCGGTATTATCCCGTGTTGACGCCGGGCAAGA
GCAACTCGGTCGCCGCATACACTATTCTCAGAATGACTTGGTTGAGTACTCACCAGTCACAGAAAAGCAT
CTTACGGATGGCATGACAGTAAGAGAATTATGCAGTGCTGCCATAACCATGAGTGATAACACTGCGGCCA
ACTTACTTCTGACAACGATCGGAGGACCGAAGGAGCTAACCGCTTTTTTGCACAACATGGGGGATCATGT
AACTCGCCTTGATCGTTGGGAACCGGAGCTGAATGAAGCCATACCAAACGACGAGCGTGACACCACGATG
CCTGTAGCAATGGCAACAACGTTGCGCAAACTATTAACTGGCGAACTACTTACTCTAGCTTCCCGGCAAC
AATTAATAGACTGGATGGAGGCGGATAAAGTTGCAGGACCACTTCTGCGCTCGGCCCTTCCGGCTGGCTG
GTTTATTGCTGATAAATCTGGAGCCGGTGAGCGTGGGTCTCGCGGTATCATTGCAGCACTGGGGCCAGAT
GGTAAGCCCTCCCGTATCGTAGTTATCTACACGACGGGGAGTCAGGCAACTATGGATGAACGAAATAGAC
AGATCGCTGAGATAGGTGCCTCACTGATTAAGCATTGGTAACTGTCAGACCAAGTTTACTCATATATACT
TTAGATTGATTTAAAACTTCATTTTTAATTTAAAAGGATCTAGGTGAAGATCCTTTTTGATAATCTCATG
ACCAAAATCCCTTAACGTGAGTTTTCGTTCCACTGAGCGTCAGACCCCGTAGAAAAGATCAAAGGATCTT
CTTGAGATCCTTTTTTTCTGCGCGTAATCTGCTGCTTGCAAACAAAAAAACCACCGCTACCAGCGGTGGT
TTGTTTGCCGGATCAAGAGCTACCAACTCTTTTTCCGAAGGTAACTGGCTTCAGCAGAGCGCAGATACCA
AATACTGTTCTTCTAGTGTAGCCGTAGTTAGGCCACCACTTCAAGAACTCTGTAGCACCGCCTACATACC
TCGCTCTGCTAATCCTGTTACCAGTGGCTGCTGCCAGTGGCGATAAGTCGTGTCTTACCGGGTTGGACTC
AAGACGATAGTTACCGGATAAGGCGCAGCGGTCGGGCTGAACGGGGGGTTCGTGCACACAGCCCAGCTTG
GAGCGAACGACCTACACCGAACTGAGATACCTACAGCGTGAGCTATGAGAAAGCGCCACGCTTCCCGAAG
GGAGAAAGGCGGACAGGTATCCGGTAAGCGGCAGGGTCGGAACAGGAGAGCGCACGAGGGAGCTTCCAGG
GGGAAACGCCTGGTATCTTTATAGTCCTGTCGGGTTTCGCCACCTCTGACTTGAGCGTCGATTTTTGTGA
TGCTCGTCAGGGGGGCGGAGCCTATGGAAAAACGCCAGCAACGCGGCCTTTTTACGGTTCCTGGCCTTTT
GCTGGCCTTTTGCTCACATGTTCTTTCCTGCGTTATCCCCTGATTCTGTGGATAACCGTATTACCGCCTT
TGAGTGAGCTGATACCGCTCGCCGCAGCCGAACGACCGAGCGCAGCGAGTCAGTGAGCGAGGAAGCGGAA
GAGCGCCCAATACGCAAACCGCCTCTCCCCGCGCGTTGGCCGATTCATTAATGCAGCAAGCTCATGGCTG
ACTAATTTTTTTTATTTATGCAGAGGCCGAGGCCGCCTCGGCCTCTGAGCTATTCCAGAAGTAGTGAGGA
GGCTTTTTTGGAGGCCTAGGCTTTTGCAAAAAGCTCCCCGTGGCACGACAGGTTTCCCGACTGGAAAGCG
GGCAGTGAGCGCAACGCAATTAATGTGAGTTAGCTCACTCATTAGGCACCCCAGGCTTTACACTTTATGC
TTCCGGCTCGTATGTTGTGTGGAATTGTGAGCGGATAACAATTTCACACAGGAAACAGCTATGACATGAT
TACGAATTTCACAAATAAAGCATTTTTTTCACTGCATTCTAGTTGTGGTTTGTCCAAACTCATCAATGTA
TCTTATCATGTCTGGATCAACTGGATAACTCAAGCTAACCAAAATCATCCCAAACTTCCCACCCCATACC
CTATTACCACTGCCAATTACCTGTGGTTTCATTTACTCTAAACCTGTGATTCCTCTGAATTATTTTCATT
TTAAAGAAATTGTATTTGTTAAATATGTACTACAAACTTAGTAGT
Features (pLannotate 1.2.2; 27 found; start..end, strand, type, name):
    377..634     +  LTR            5' LTR (truncated): truncated 5' long terminal repeat (LTR) from HIV-1
    681..806     +  misc_feature   HIV-1 Ψ: packaging signal of human immunodeficiency virus type 1
    790..1128    +  CDS            HIV-1 gag (fragment): gag protein from human immunodeficiency virus 1; gag
   1303..1536    +  misc_feature   RRE: The Rev response element (RRE) of HIV-1 allows for Rev-dependent mRNA export from the nucleus to the cytoplasm.
   1913..2013    +  CDS            Rev (fragment): human immunodeficiency virus 1 (HIV-1) Rev protein; rev; enhances nuclear export of unspliced and incompletely spliced viral mRNAs
   2058..2175    +  misc_feature   cPPT/CTS: central polypurine tract and central termination sequence of HIV-1
   2217..2237    -  promoter       SV40 promoter (fragment): SV40 enhancer and early promoter
   2251..2521    +  protein_bind   tetracycline response element: contains seven copies of the tetracycline operator tetO tetracycline repressor TetR
   2532..2549    +  misc_feature   MCS (fragment): pUC18/19 multiple cloning site
   2549..2616    +  promoter       tight TRE promoter (fragment): Tet-responsive promoter PTight, consisting of seven tet operator sequences followed by the minimal CMV promoter
   2691..3932    +  CDS            SOX17 (sequence withheld): SOX17_HUMAN - Experimental evidence at protein level: Swiss-Prot protein existence level 1. Acts as transcription regulator that binds target promoter DNA and bends the DNA. Binds to the sequences 5'-AACAAT-'3 or 5'- AACAAAG-3'. Modulates transcriptional regulation via WNT3A. Inhibits Wnt signaling. Promotes degradation of activated CTNNB1. Plays a key role in the regulation of embryonic development. Required for normal development of the definitive gut endoderm. Required for normal looping of the embryonic heart tube. Plays an important role in embryonic and postnatal vascular development, in
   3955..4543    +  misc_feature   WPRE: woodchuck hepatitis virus posttranscriptional regulatory element
   4596..4615    +  misc_feature   cPPT/CTS (fragment): central polypurine tract and central termination sequence of HIV-1
   4617..4652    +  LTR            3' LTR (ΔU3) (fragment): self-inactivating 3' long terminal repeat (LTR) from HIV-1
   4673..4706    +  protein_bind   loxP: Cre-mediated recombination occurs in the 8-bp core sequence (GCATACAT). Cre recombinase
   4725..4905    +  LTR            5' LTR (truncated): truncated 5' long terminal repeat (LTR) from HIV-1
   5038..5142    +  promoter       AmpR promoter: bla
   5143..6003    +  CDS            AmpR: β-lactamase; bla; confers resistance to ampicillin, carbenicillin, and related antibiotics
   6174..6762    +  rep_origin     ori: high-copy-number ColE1/pMB1/pBR322/pUC origin of replication
   6945..6999    +  CDS            lacI (fragment): lac repressor; lacI; The lac repressor binds to the lac operator to inhibit transcription in E. coli. This inhibition can be relieved by adding lactose or isopropyl-β-D-thiogalactopyranoside (IPTG).
   7005..7098    +  rep_origin     SV40 ori (fragment): SV40 origin of replication
   7123..7160    +  CDS            lacI (fragment): lac repressor; lacI; The lac repressor binds to the lac operator to inhibit transcription in E. coli. This inhibition can be relieved by adding lactose or isopropyl-β-D-thiogalactopyranoside (IPTG).
   7173..7194    +  protein_bind   CAP binding site: CAP binding activates transcription in the presence of cAMP. E. coli catabolite activator protein
   7209..7239    +  promoter       lac promoter: promoter for the E. coli lac operon
   7247..7263    +  protein_bind   lac operator: The lac repressor binds to the lac operator to inhibit transcription in E. coli. This inhibition can be relieved by adding lactose or isopropyl-β-D-thiogalactopyranoside (IPTG). lac repressor encoded by lacI
   7297..7380    +  polyA_signal   SV40 poly(A) signal (fragment): SV40 polyadenylation signal
   7547..329     +  CDS            nef (fragment) (across the origin): NEF_HV1BR - Experimental evidence at protein level: Swiss-Prot protein existence level 1. Extracellular Nef protein targets CD4(+) T-lymphocytes for apoptosis by interacting with CXCR4 surface receptors (PubMed:14990729). From Human immunodeficiency virus type 1 group M subtype B (isolate BRU/LAI) (HIV-1).
