[The description below was written by a language model from this plasmid's Addgene catalogue record and pLannotate feature annotations shown in this document.]
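Description:
pHAGE2-TetO-SOX17WT is an HIV-1-derived lentiviral transfer plasmid built on the pHAGE2-TetO backbone and intended for producing lentiviruses that deliver wild-type human SOX17. In bacteria it is maintained as a high-copy plasmid through a ColE1/pUC-type origin and selected with ampicillin via the β-lactamase (AmpR) gene. The annotated sequence is about 7.5 kb.

The viral portion carries the elements expected of a transfer vector. These include a 5' LTR, the Ψ packaging signal with an adjoining gag fragment, the Rev response element for Rev-dependent nuclear export of the genomic RNA, and the cPPT/CTS, which aids nuclear import of the reverse-transcribed genome. At the 3' end is a self-inactivating ΔU3 LTR with a loxP site embedded in it. Because the 3' U3 region is copied to both ends of the provirus during reverse transcription, the integrated cassette would be expected to become loxP-flanked and in principle removable by Cre, although the record does not state this use.

Between these elements, a tetracycline response element with seven tetO copies joined to a minimal CMV promoter drives the SOX17 coding sequence. A WPRE follows to enhance transcript stability and expression. Expression therefore depends on a tetracycline-controlled transactivator, which is not encoded on this plasmid and must be supplied separately. No mammalian selection marker or reporter is annotated. The SOX17 insert carries two silent changes, at Glu113 and Glu120, which leave the protein sequence wild type.

The associated publication concerns a residue in the OCT4 dimerization interface of SOX17 and its effect on pluripotency-inducing activity. This suggests the construct provides inducible wild-type SOX17, probably as a reference for comparison with mutant versions.
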