Addgene plasmid #216176: pHAGE2-TetO-SOX17WT
Purpose: Generate lentiviruses encoding for wild-type SOX17
Depositing lab: Ralf Jauch. Depositing organization: University of Hong Kong. Publication: An acidic residue within the OCT4 dimerization interface of SOX17 is necessary and sufficient to overcome its pluripotency-inducing activity. Ho SY, Hu H, Ho DHH, Renom APS, Yeung SW, Boerner F, Weng M, Hutchins AP, Jauch R. Stem Cell Reports. 2025 Mar 11;20(3):102398. doi: 10.1016/j.stemcr.2025.102398. Epub 2025 Feb 6. PubMed 39919754.
Backbone
  Vector backbone: pHAGE2-TetO
  Vector type: Lentiviral
Growth in bacteria
  Bacterial resistance: Ampicillin, 100 μg/mL
  Growth temperature: 37°C
  Growth strain: NEB Stable
  Copy number: High Copy
Gene/Insert
  Gene/Insert name: SOX17
  Species: H. sapiens (human)
  Mutation: Glu113Glu (silent mutation); Glu120Glu (silent mutation)
  Entrez Gene: SOX17 (a.k.a. VUR3)
  Cloning method: Restriction Enzyme; 5′ cloning site Unknown (unknown if destroyed)
Terms and licenses: Academic/Nonprofit Terms; Industry Terms: Not Available to Industry
How to cite: pHAGE2-TetO-SOX17WT was a gift from Ralf Jauch (Addgene plasmid # 216176 ; http://n2t.net/addgene:216176 ; RRID:Addgene_216176)
